Addgene plasmid #171312: pFTK040
Purpose: Part Plasmid Entry Vector (LVL0) from the Fungal Modular Cloning ToolKit.
Depositing lab: Arnold Driessen. Depositing organization: University of Groningen. Publication: Modular Synthetic Biology Toolkit for Filamentous Fungi. Mozsik L, Pohl C, Meyer V, Bovenberg RAL, Nygard Y, Driessen AJM. ACS Synth Biol. 2021 Nov 2. doi: 10.1021/acssynbio.1c00260. PubMed 34726388.
Backbone
  Vector backbone: pICH41308
  Vector type: Bacterial Expression, Yeast Expression, Synthetic Biology
Growth in bacteria
  Bacterial resistance: Spectinomycin, 50 μg/mL
  Growth temperature: 37°C
  Growth strain: DH5alpha
  Copy number: High Copy
Gene/Insert
  Gene/Insert name: sdh-H85L An14g04400 succinate dehydrogenase, selection marker
  Species: Penicillium, Aspergillus, or other fungal sources
  Mutation: n/a
  Cloning method: Restriction Enzyme; 5′ cloning site Unknown (unknown if destroyed)
Terms and licenses: Academic/Nonprofit Terms; Industry Terms: Not Available to Industry
How to cite: pFTK040 was a gift from Arnold Driessen (Addgene plasmid # 171312 ; http://n2t.net/addgene:171312 ; RRID:Addgene_171312)
