[The description below was written by a language model from this plasmid's Addgene catalogue record and pLannotate feature annotations shown in this document.]
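Description:
pFTK040 is a level 0 (LVL0) part plasmid from the Fungal Modular Cloning ToolKit, a collection of standardized DNA parts for assembling expression constructs in filamentous fungi. It is built on the MoClo entry backbone pICH41308 and is a small plasmid of about 3.3 kb. It replicates in E. coli from a high-copy ColE1/pUC-type origin and is selected with spectinomycin through the aadA aminoglycoside adenylyltransferase gene. The annotation places a bla-type promoter upstream of aadA. It also flags short fragments of an integron integrase, a gentamicin acetyltransferase and lacI. These are most likely non-functional remnants of the backbone's resistance cassette and cloning region rather than working genes.

The stored part is a fungal selection marker, sdh-H85L, listed under the locus identifier An14g04400 and described as a succinate dehydrogenase. The feature table supports this, since the single insert-region CDS (about 0.8 kb) is matched by homology to yeast SDH2. SDH2 is the iron-sulfur subunit (SDHB) of mitochondrial complex II, which passes electrons from succinate towards ubiquinone. The yeast label reflects sequence similarity only, as the catalogue gives the source as Penicillium, Aspergillus or other fungi. The name indicates a histidine-to-leucine substitution at position 85, although the mutation field itself reads n/a. Substitutions of this kind in SDHB are generally associated with resistance to carboxamide fungicides such as carboxin, but the record does not name the selective agent.

No fungal promoter or terminator is annotated, consistent with a coding-sequence part that is meant to be combined with separate regulatory parts in higher-level transcription units. The flanking Type IIS sites and overhangs used for that assembly are not recorded.
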