Features (pLannotate 1.2.2; 7 found; start..end, strand, type, name):
    110..214     +  promoter       AmpR promoter: bla
    205..285     -  CDS            int (fragment): INT2_ECOLX - Protein inferred from homology: Swiss-Prot protein existence level 3. Putative integrase believed to be involved in the insertion of antibiotic resistance genes into plasmids and transposons. From Escherichia coli.
    373..429     +  CDS            GmR (fragment): gentamycin acetyltransferase; aacC1; confers resistance to gentamycin
    436..1224    +  CDS            aadA: S3AD_ECOLX - Experimental evidence at protein level: Swiss-Prot protein existence level 1. Mediates bacterial resistance to the antibiotics streptomycin and spectinomycin. From Escherichia coli.
   1398..1986    +  rep_origin     ori: high-copy-number ColE1/pMB1/pBR322/pUC origin of replication
   2169..2218    +  CDS            lacI (fragment): lac repressor; lacI; The lac repressor binds to the lac operator to inhibit transcription in E. coli. This inhibition can be relieved by adding lactose or isopropyl-β-D-thiogalactopyranoside (IPTG).
   2424..3236    +  CDS            SDH2: SDHB_YEAST - Also known as SDH, SDHB. Experimental evidence at protein level: Swiss-Prot protein existence level 1. Subunit of succinate dehydrogenase (SDH) that is involved in complex II of the mitochondrial electron transport chain and is responsible for transferring electrons from succinate to ubiquinone (coenzyme Q). SDH1 and SDH2 form the catalytic dimer. Electrons flow from succinate to the FAD bound to SDH1, and sequentially through the iron-sulfur clusters bound to SDH2 and enter the membrane dimer formed by SDH3 and SDH4. From Saccharomyces cerevisiae (strain ATCC 204508 / S288c) (Bak
>Addgene plasmid #171312 | pFTK040 | addgene full sequence | sequence record 350213 | Addgene NGS Result
GTGGCTCTTCAGTGGACGAAAGGGCCTCGTGATACGCCTATTTTTATAGGTTAATGTCATGATAATAATG
GTTTCTTAGACGTCAGGTGGCACTTTTCGGGGAAATGTGCGCGGAACCCCTATTTGTTTATTTTTCTAAA
TACATTCAAATATGTATCCGCTCATGAGACAATAACCCTGATAAATGCTTCAATAATATTGAAAAAGGAA
GAGTATGCGCTCACGCAACTGGTCCAGAACCTTGACCGAACGCAGCGGTGGTAACGGCGCAGTGGCGGTT
TTCATGGCTTGTTATGACTGTTTTTTTTTGGGGTACAGTCTATGCCTCGGGCATCCAAGCAGCAAGCGCG
TTACGCCGTGGGTCGATGTTTGATGTTATGGAGCAGCAACGATGTTACGCAGCAGGGCAGTCGCCCTAAA
ACAAAGTTAAACATCATGAGGGAAGCGGTGATCGCCGAAGTATCGACTCAACTATCAGAGGTAGTTGGCG
TCATCGAGCGCCATCTCGAACCGACGTTGCTGGCCGTACATTTGTACGGCTCCGCAGTGGATGGCGGCCT
GAAGCCACACAGCGATATTGATTTGCTGGTTACGGTGACCGTAAGGCTTGATGAAACAACGCGGCGAGCT
TTGATCAACGACCTTTTGGAAACTTCGGCTTCCCCTGGAGAGAGCGAGATTCTCCGCGCTGTAGAAGTCA
CCATTGTTGTGCACGACGACATCATTCCGTGGCGTTATCCAGCTAAGCGCGAACTGCAATTTGGAGAATG
GCAGCGCAATGACATTCTTGCAGGTATCTTCGAGCCAGCCACGATCGACATTGATCTGGCTATCTTGCTG
ACAAAAGCAAGAGAACATAGCGTTGCCTTGGTAGGTCCAGCGGCGGAGGAACTCTTTGATCCGGTTCCTG
AACAGGATCTATTTGAGGCGCTAAATGAAACCTTAACGCTATGGAACTCGCCGCCCGACTGGGCTGGCGA
TGAGCGAAATGTAGTGCTTACGTTGTCCCGCATTTGGTACAGCGCAGTAACCGGCAAAATCGCGCCGAAG
GATGTCGCTGCCGACTGGGCAATGGAGCGCCTGCCGGCCCAGTATCAGCCCGTCATACTTGAAGCTAGAC
AGGCTTATCTTGGACAAGAAGAAGATCGCTTGGCCTCGCGCGCAGATCAGTTGGAAGAATTTGTCCATTA
CGTAAAAGGCGAGATCACCAAGGTAGTCGGCAAATAACTGTCAGACCAAGTTTACTCATATATACTTTAG
ATTGATTTAAAACTTCATTTTTAATTTAAAAGGATCTAGGTGAAGATCCTTTTTGATAATCTCATGACCA
AAATCCCTTAACGTGAGTTTTCGTTCCACTGAGCGTCAGACCCCGTAGAAAAGATCAAAGGATCTTCTTG
AGATCCTTTTTTTCTGCGCGTAATCTGCTGCTTGCAAACAAAAAAACCACCGCTACCAGCGGTGGTTTGT
TTGCCGGATCAAGAGCTACCAACTCTTTTTCCGAAGGTAACTGGCTTCAGCAGAGCGCAGATACCAAATA
CTGTTCTTCTAGTGTAGCCGTAGTTAGGCCACCACTTCAAGAACTCTGTAGCACCGCCTACATACCTCGC
TCTGCTAATCCTGTTACCAGTGGCTGCTGCCAGTGGCGATAAGTCGTGTCTTACCGGGTTGGACTCAAGA
CGATAGTTACCGGATAAGGCGCAGCGGTCGGGCTGAACGGGGGGTTCGTGCACACAGCCCAGCTTGGAGC
GAACGACCTACACCGAACTGAGATACCTACAGCGTGAGCTATGAGAAAGCGCCACGCTTCCCGAAGGGAG
AAAGGCGGACAGGTATCCGGTAAGCGGCAGGGTCGGAACAGGAGAGCGCACGAGGGAGCTTCCAGGGGGA
AACGCCTGGTATCTTTATAGTCCTGTCGGGTTTCGCCACCTCTGACTTGAGCGTCGATTTTTGTGATGCT
CGTCAGGGGGGCGGAGCCTATGGAAAAACGCCAGCAACGCGGCCTTTTTACGGTTCCTGGCCTTTTGCTG
GCCTTTTGCTCACATGTTCTTTCCTGCGTTATCCCCTGATTCTGTGGATAACCGTATTACCGCCTTTGAG
TGAGCTGATACCGCTCGCCGCAGCCGAACGACCGAGCGCAGCGAGTCAGTGAGCGAGGAAGCGGAAGAGC
GCCCAATACGCAAACCGCCTCTCCCCGCGCGTTGGCCGATTCATTAATCACTCTGTGGTCTCAAATGGCT
GCCCTTCGCACGACCTCGCGCCTGTTCGCTTCCTCGAAGCCGCTGTTCCGCCCAGGCGCCTTTTCTCGCT
CCTATGCGACTGTTGACGCCCTTTCCCAGGTGAGCGCAAGCGGCCACGCGAGCAGCAAGACCATTCCCGA
ATCTAAGACTTCGAATGTGCAGGACCCTAGCCCCTCGGAGCAGCCCCGGGTCAAGACTTTCCATGTCTAC
CGTTGGAACCCCGATCAGCCCACCGAGAAGCCCAAGATGCAGACTTACTCCCTGGATCTGAACAAGACCG
GTCCCATGATGCTCGACGCGCTGATCCGCATCAAGAACGAGATGGACCCCACCCTGACTTTCCGGAGAAG
TTGCAGAGAGGGTATCTGTGGAAGTTGCGCGATGAACATTGACGGTGTCAACACCCTGGCTTGCCTGTGT
ATGTTGTCCTGGAGTGCTTGGTGCGATGTCCCGGCTTAGTAGCGCTAACTTTTTGCTGTATAGGCCGTAT
CCCCACCGATACCGCCAAGGAGTCTCGCATCTACCCTCTGCCTCACACCTATGTCGTCAAGGACCTGGTT
CCCGATTTGACCTACTTCTACAAGCAGTACAAGTCGATCAAGCCTTACCTGCAGCGCGACACCCCGACCG
CGGATGTAAGTGTTGACAGCGTGTGCGAGCGATGTGGGATTTTTACTGATAAATATATAGGGACTCGAGA
ACCGCCAGAGCCCCGAGGAGCGTAAGAAGCTGGACGGTCTGTACGAGTGCATTCTGTGCGCTTGCTGCTC
TACCTCCTGCCCCTCGTACTGGTGGAACAGCGAGGAGTACCTTGGACCCGCTATCCTCCTCCAGTCCTAC
CGTTGGTTGGCCGATTCCCGTGACGAGAAAACCGCCGAGCGTAAGGCCGCTCTCGACAACAGCATGAGCG
TGTACCGTTGCCTAACCATTCTTAACTGCTCGCGGACTTGCCCCAAGGGCCTGAACCCCGCACGGGCCAT
TGCGGAGATCAAGAAGATGATGACTGCTCATTAGGCTTTGAGACCACGAA
